>Addgene plasmid #72551 | MSCV-NSD3-short W284A | addgene full sequence | sequence record 135283 | Addgene assembled full plasmid sequence
TGAAAGACCCCACCTGTAGGTTTGGCAAGCTAGCTTAAGTAACGCCATTTTGCAAGGCATGGAAAATACA
TAACTGAGAATAGAGAAGTTCAGATCAAGGTTAGGAACAGAGAGACAGCAGAATATGGGCCAAACAGGAT
ATCTGTGGTAAGCAGTTCCTGCCCCGGCTCAGGGCCAAGAACAGATGGTCCCCAGATGCGGTCCCGCCCT
CAGCAGTTTCTAGAGAACCATCAGATGTTTCCAGGGTGCCCCAAGGACCTGAAATGACCCTGTGCCTTAT
TTGAACTAACCAATCAGTTCGCTTCTCGCTTCTGTTCGCGCGCTTCTGCTCCCCGAGCTCAATAAAAGAG
CCCACAACCCCTCACTCGGCGCGCCAGTCCTCCGATAGACTGCGTCGCCCGGGTACCCGTATTCCCAATA
AAGCCTCTTGCTGTTTGCATCCGAATCGTGGACTCGCTGATCCTTGGGAGGGTCTCCTCAGATTGATTGA
CTGCCCACCTCGGGGGTCTTTCATTTGGAGGTTCCACCGAGATTTGGAGACCCCTGCCCAGGGACCACCG
ACCCCCCCGCCGGGAGGTAAGCTGGCCAGCGGTCGTTTCGTGTCTGTCTCTGTCTTTGTGCGTGTTTGTG
CCGGCATCTAATGTTTGCGCCTGCGTCTGTACTAGTTAGCTAACTAGCTCTGTATCTGGCGGACCCGTGG
TGGAACTGACGAGTTCTGAACACCCGGCCGCAACCCTGGGAGACGTCCCAGGGACTTTGGGGGCCGTTTT
TGTGGCCCGACCTGAGGAAGGGAGTCGATGTGGAATCCGACCCCGTCAGGATATGTGGTTCTGGTAGGAG
ACGAGAACCTAAAACAGTTCCCGCCTCCGTCTGAATTTTTGCTTTCGGTTTGGAACCGAAGCCGCGCGTC
TTGTCTGCTGCAGCGCTGCAGCATCGTTCTGTGTTGTCTCTGTCTGACTGTGTTTCTGTATTTGTCTGAA
AATTAGGGCCAGACTGTTACCACTCCCTTAAGTTTGACCTTAGGTCACTGGAAAGATGTCGAGCGGATCG
CTCACAACCAGTCGGTAGATGTCAAGAAGAGACGTTGGGTTACCTTCTGCTCTGCAGAATGGCCAACCTT
TAACGTCGGATGGCCGCGAGACGGCACCTTTAACCGAGACCTCATCACCCAGGTTAAGATCAAGGTCTTT
TCACCTGGCCCGCATGGACACCCAGACCAGGTCCCCTACATCGTGACCTGGGAAGCCTTGGCTTTTGACC
CCCCTCCCTGGGTCAAGCCCTTTGTACACCCTAAGCCTCCGCCTCCTCTTCCTCCATCCGCCCCGTCTCT
CCCCCTTGAACCTCCTCGTTCGACCCCGCCTCGATCCTCCCTTTATCCAGCCCTCACTCCTTCTCTAGGC
GCCGGAATTAGATCCACCATGGATTTCTCTTTCTCTTTCATGCAAGGGATCATGGGAAACACAATTCAGC
AACCACCTCAACTCATTGACTCCGCCAACATCCGTCAGGAGGATGCCTTTGATAACAACAGTGACATTGC
TGAAGATGGTGGCCAGACACCATATGAAGCTACTTTGCAGCAAGGCTTTCAGTACCCAGCTACAACAGAA
GATCTTCCTCCACTCACAAATGGGTATCCATCATCAATCAGTGTGTATGAAACTCAAACCAAATACCAGT
CATATAATCAGTATCCTAATGGGTCAGCCAATGGCTTTGGTGCAGTTAGAAACTTTAGCCCCACTGACTA
TTATCATTCAGAAATTCCAAACACAAGACCACATGAAATTCTGGAAAAACCTTCCCCTCCACAGCCACCA
CCTCCTCCTTCGGTACCACAAACTGTGATTCCAAAGAAGACTGGCTCACCTGAAATTAAACTAAAAATAA
CCAAAACTATCCAGAATGGCAGGGAATTGTTTGAGTCTTCCCTTTGTGGAGACCTTTTAAATGAAGTACA
GGCAAGTGAGCACACGAAATCAAAGCATGAAAGCAGAAAAGAAAAGAGGAAAAAAAGCAACAAGCATGAC
TCATCAAGATCTGAAGAGCGCAAGTCACACAAAATCCCCAAATTAGAACCAGAGGAACAAAATAGACCAA
ATGAGAGGGTTGACACTGTATCAGAAAAACCAAGGGAAGAACCAGTACTAAAAGAGGAAGCCCCAGTTCA
GCCAATACTATCTTCTGTTCCAACAACGGAAGTGTCCACTGGTGTTAAGTTTCAGGTTGGCGATCTTGTG
TGGTCCAAGGTGGGAACCTATCCTTGGGCGCCTTGTATGGTTTCAAGTGATCCCCAGCTTGAGGTTCATA
CTAAAATTAACACAAGAGGTGCCCGAGAATATCATGTCCAGTTTTTTAGCAACCAGCCAGAGAGGGCGTG
GGTTCATGAAAAACGGGTACGAGAGTATAAAGGTCATAAACAGTATGAAGAATTACTGGCTGAGGCAACC
AAACAAGCCAGCAATCACTCTGAGAAACAAAAGATTCGGAAACCCCGACCTCAGAGAGAACGTGCTCAGT
GGGATATTGGCATTGCCCATGCAGAGAAAGCATTGAAAATGACTCGAGAAGAAAGAATAGAACAGTATAC
TTTTATTTACATTGATAAACAGCCTGAAGAGGCTTTATCCCAAGCAAAAAAGAGTGTTGCCTCCAAAACC
GAAGTTAAAAAAACCCGACGACCAAGATCTGTGCTGAATACTCAGCCAGAACAGACCAATGCAGGGGAGG
TGGCCTCCTCACTCTCAAGTACTGAAATTCGGAGACATAGCCAGAGGCGGCACACAAGTGCGGAAGAGGA
AGAGCCACCGCCTGTTAAAATAGCCTGGAAAACTGCGGCAGCAAGGAAATCCTTACCAGCTTCCATTACG
ATGCACAAAGGGAGCCTGGATTTGCAGAAGTGTAACATGTCTCCAGTTGTGAAAATTGAACAAGTGTTTG
CTCTTCAGAATGCTACAGGGGATGGGAAATTTATCGATCAATTTGTTTATTCAACAAAGGGAATTGGTAA
CAAAACAGAAATAAGTGTCAGGGGGCAAGACAGGCTTATAATTTCTACACCAAACCAGAGAAATGAAAAG
CCAACGCAGAGTGTATCATCTCCTGAAGCAACATCTGGTTCTACAGGCTCAGTAGAAAAGAAGCAACAGA
GAAGATCAATTAGAACTCGTTCTGAATCAGAGAAATCCACTGAGGTTGTGCCAAAGAAGAAGATCAAAAA
GGAGCAGGTTGAAACAGTTCCTCAGGCTACAGTGAAGACTGGATTACAGAAAGGGTCGGCGGACCGGGGA
GTGCAGGGCTCTGTCAGATTCAGTGACAGCTCCGTCTCCGCAGCGATTGAGGAAACTGTGGACGGAGGCG
ATTACAAAGACCATGACGGTGATTATAAAGATCATGATATCGATTACAAGGATGACGATGACAAGTGATG
AGAATTCTACCGGGTAGGGGAGGCGCTTTTCCCAAGGCAGTCTGGAGCATGCGCTTTAGCAGCCCCGCTG
GGCACTTGGCGCTACACAAGTGGCCTCTGGCCTCGCACACATTCCACATCCACCGGTAGGCGCCAACCGG
CTCCGTTCTTTGGTGGCCCCTTCGCGCCACCTTCTACTCCTCCCCTAGTCAGGAAGTTCCCCCCCGCCCC
GCAGCTCGCGTCGTGCAGGACGTGACAAATGGAAGTAGCACGTCTCACTAGTCTCGTGCAGATGGACAGC
ACCGCTGAGCAATGGAAGCGGGTAGGCCTTTGGGGCAGCGGCCAATAGCAGCTTTGCTCCTTCGCTTTCT
GGGCTCAGAGGCTGGGAAGGGGTGGGTCCGGGGGCGGGCTCAGGGGCGGGCTCAGGGGCGGGGCGGGCGC
CCGAAGGTCCTCCGGAGGCCCGGCATTCTGCACGCTTCAAAAGCGCACGTCTGCCGCGCTGTTCTCCTCT
TCCTCATCTCCGGGCCTTTCGACCTGCAGCCCAAGCTTACCATGACCGAGTACAAGCCCACGGTGCGCCT
CGCCACCCGCGACGACGTCCCCAGGGCCGTACGCACCCTCGCCGCCGCGTTCGCCGACTACCCCGCCACG
CGCCACACCGTCGATCCGGACCGCCACATCGAGCGGGTCACCGAGCTGCAAGAACTCTTCCTCACGCGCG
TCGGGCTCGACATCGGCAAGGTGTGGGTCGCGGACGACGGCGCCGCGGTGGCGGTCTGGACCACGCCGGA
GAGCGTCGAAGCGGGGGCGGTGTTCGCCGAGATCGGCCCGCGCATGGCCGAGTTGAGCGGTTCCCGGCTG
GCCGCGCAGCAACAGATGGAAGGCCTCCTGGCGCCGCACCGGCCCAAGGAGCCCGCGTGGTTCCTGGCCA
CCGTCGGCGTCTCGCCCGACCACCAGGGCAAGGGTCTGGGCAGCGCCGTCGTGCTCCCCGGAGTGGAGGC
GGCCGAGCGCGCCGGGGTGCCCGCCTTCCTGGAGACCTCCGCGCCCCGCAACCTCCCCTTCTACGAGCGG
CTCGGCTTCACCGTCACCGCCGACGTCGAGGTGCCCGAAGGACCGCGCACCTGGTGCATGACCCGCAAGC
CCGGTGCCTGACGCCCGCCCCACGACCCGCAGCGCCCGACCGAAAGGAGCGCACGACCCCATGCATCCAA
TTCCGCCCCCCCCCCCTAACGTTACTGGCCGAAGCCGCTTGGAATAAGGCCGGTGTGCGTTTGTCTATAT
GTTATTTTCCACCATATTGCCGTCTTTTGGCAATGTGAGGGCCCGGAAACCTGGCCCTGTCTTCTTGACG
AGCATTCCTAGGGGTCTTTCCCCTCTCGCCAAAGGAATGCAAGGTCTGTTGAATGTCGTGAAGGAAGCAG
TTCCTCTGGAAGCTTCTTGAAGACAAACAACGTCTGTAGCGACCCTTTGCAGGCAGCGGAACCCCCCACC
TGGCGACAGGTGCCTCTGCGGCCAAAAGCCACGTGTATAAGATACACCTGCAAAGGCGGCACAACCCCAG
TGCCACGTTGTGAGTTGGATAGTTGTGGAAAGAGTCAAATGGCTCTCCTCAAGCGTATTCAACAAGGGGC
TGAAGGATGCCCAGAAGGTACCCCATTGTATGGGATCTGATCTGGGGCCTCGGTGCACATGCTTTACATG
TGTTTAGTCGAGGTTAAAAAAACGTCTAGGCCCCCCGAACCACGGGGACGTGGTTTTCCTTTGAAAAACA
CGATGATAATATGGCCACAACCATGGTGAGCAAGGGCGAGGAGCTGTTCACCGGGGTGGTGCCCATCCTG
GTCGAGCTGGACGGCGACGTAAACGGCCACAAGTTCAGCGTGTCTGGCGAGGGCGAGGGCGATGCCACCT
ACGGCAAGCTGACCCTGAAGTTCATCTGCACCACCGGCAAGCTGCCCGTGCCCTGGCCCACCCTCGTGAC
CACCCTGACCTACGGCGTGCAGTGCTTCAGCCGCTACCCCGACCACATGAAGCAGCACGACTTCTTCAAG
TCCGCCATGCCCGAAGGCTACGTCCAGGAGCGCACCATCTTCTTCAAGGACGACGGCAACTACAAGACCC
GCGCCGAGGTGAAGTTCGAGGGCGACACCCTGGTGAACCGCATCGAGCTGAAGGGCATCGACTTCAAGGA
GGACGGCAACATCCTGGGGCACAAGCTGGAGTACAACTACAACAGCCACAACGTCTATATCATGGCCGAC
AAGCAGAAGAACGGCATCAAGGCGAACTTCAAGATCCGCCACAACATCGAGGACGGCAGCGTGCAGCTCG
CCGACCACTACCAGCAGAACACCCCCATCGGCGACGGCCCCGTGCTGCTGCCCGACAACCACTACCTGAG
CACCCAGTCCGCCCTGAGCAAAGACCCCAACGAGAAGCGCGATCACATGGTCCTGCTGGAGTTCGTGACC
GCCGCCGGGATCACTCTCGGCATGGACGAGCTGTACAAGTAATGAATTAATTAAGAATTATCAAGCTTAT
CGATACCGTCGACCTGCAGCCAAGCTTATCGATAAAATAAAAGATTTTATTTAGTCTCCAGAAAAAGGGG
GGAATGAAAGACCCCACCTGTAGGTTTGGCAAGCTAGCTTAAGTAACGCCATTTTGCAAGGCATGGAAAA
TACATAACTGAGAATAGAGAAGTTCAGATCAAGGTTAGGAACAGAGAGACAGCAGAATATGGGCCAAACA
GGATATCTGTGGTAAGCAGTTCCTGCCCCGGCTCAGGGCCAAGAACAGATGGTCCCCAGATGCGGTCCCG
CCCTCAGCAGTTTCTAGAGAACCATCAGATGTTTCCAGGGTGCCCCAAGGACCTGAAATGACCCTGTGCC
TTATTTGAACTAACCAATCAGTTCGCTTCTCGCTTCTGTTCGCGCGCTTCTGCTCCCCGAGCTCAATAAA
AGAGCCCACAACCCCTCACTCGGCGCGCCAGTCCTCCGATAGACTGCGTCGCCCGGGTACCCGTGTATCC
AATAAACCCTCTTGCAGTTGCATCCGACTTGTGGTCTCGCTGTTCCTTGGGAGGGTCTCCTCTGAGTGAT
TGACTACCCGTCAGCGGGGGTCTTTCATGGGTAACAGTTTCTTGAAGTTGGAGAACAACATTCTGAGGGT
AGGAGTCGAATATTAAGTAATCCTGACTCAATTAGCCACTGTTTTGAATCCACATACTCCAATACTCCTG
AAATAGTTCATTATGGACAGCGCAGAAGAGCTGGGGAGAATTAATTCGTAATCATGGTCATAGCTGTTTC
CTGTGTGAAATTGTTATCCGCTCACAATTCCACACAACATACGAGCCGGAAGCATAAAGTGTAAAGCCTG
GGGTGCCTAATGAGTGAGCTAACTCACATTAATTGCGTTGCGCTCACTGCCCGCTTTCCAGTCGGGAAAC
CTGTCGTGCCAGCTGCATTAATGAATCGGCCAACGCGCGGGGAGAGGCGGTTTGCGTATTGGGCGCTCTT
CCGCTTCCTCGCTCACTGACTCGCTGCGCTCGGTCGTTCGGCTGCGGCGAGCGGTATCAGCTCACTCAAA
GGCGGTAATACGGTTATCCACAGAATCAGGGGATAACGCAGGAAAGAACATGTGAGCAAAAGGCCAGCAA
AAGGCCAGGAACCGTAAAAAGGCCGCGTTGCTGGCGTTTTTCCATAGGCTCCGCCCCCCTGACGAGCATC
ACAAAAATCGACGCTCAAGTCAGAGGTGGCGAAACCCGACAGGACTATAAAGATACCAGGCGTTTCCCCC
TGGAAGCTCCCTCGTGCGCTCTCCTGTTCCGACCCTGCCGCTTACCGGATACCTGTCCGCCTTTCTCCCT
TCGGGAAGCGTGGCGCTTTCTCATAGCTCACGCTGTAGGTATCTCAGTTCGGTGTAGGTCGTTCGCTCCA
AGCTGGGCTGTGTGCACGAACCCCCCGTTCAGCCCGACCGCTGCGCCTTATCCGGTAACTATCGTCTTGA
GTCCAACCCGGTAAGACACGACTTATCGCCACTGGCAGCAGCCACTGGTAACAGGATTAGCAGAGCGAGG
TATGTAGGCGGTGCTACAGAGTTCTTGAAGTGGTGGCCTAACTACGGCTACACTAGAAGGACAGTATTTG
GTATCTGCGCTCTGCTGAAGCCAGTTACCTTCGGAAAAAGAGTTGGTAGCTCTTGATCCGGCAAACAAAC
CACCGCTGGTAGCGGTGGTTTTTTTGTTTGCAAGCAGCAGATTACGCGCAGAAAAAAAGGATCTCAAGAA
GATCCTTTGATCTTTTCTACGGGGTCTGACGCTCAGTGGAACGAAAACTCACGTTAAGGGATTTTGGTCA
TGAGATTATCAAAAAGGATCTTCACCTAGATCCTTTTAAATTAAAAATGAAGTTTTAAATCAATCTAAAG
TATATATGAGTAAACTTGGTCTGACAGTTACCAATGCTTAATCAGTGAGGCACCTATCTCAGCGATCTGT
CTATTTCGTTCATCCATAGTTGCCTGACTCCCCGTCGTGTAGATAACTACGATACGGGAGGGCTTACCAT
CTGGCCCCAGTGCTGCAATGATACCGCGAGACCCACGCTCACCGGCTCCAGATTTATCAGCAATAAACCA
GCCAGCCGGAAGGGCCGAGCGCAGAAGTGGTCCTGCAACTTTATCCGCCTCCATCCAGTCTATTAATTGT
TGCCGGGAAGCTAGAGTAAGTAGTTCGCCAGTTAATAGTTTGCGCAACGTTGTTGCCATTGCTACAGGCA
TCGTGGTGTCACGCTCGTCGTTTGGTATGGCTTCATTCAGCTCCGGTTCCCAACGATCAAGGCGAGTTAC
ATGATCCCCCATGTTGTGCAAAAAAGCGGTTAGCTCCTTCGGTCCTCCGATCGTTGTCAGAAGTAAGTTG
GCCGCAGTGTTATCACTCATGGTTATGGCAGCACTGCATAATTCTCTTACTGTCATGCCATCCGTAAGAT
GCTTTTCTGTGACTGGTGAGTACTCAACCAAGTCATTCTGAGAATAGTGTATGCGGCGACCGAGTTGCTC
TTGCCCGGCGTCAATACGGGATAATACCGCGCCACATAGCAGAACTTTAAAAGTGCTCATCATTGGAAAA
CGTTCTTCGGGGCGAAAACTCTCAAGGATCTTACCGCTGTTGAGATCCAGTTCGATGTAACCCACTCGTG
CACCCAACTGATCTTCAGCATCTTTTACTTTCACCAGCGTTTCTGGGTGAGCAAAAACAGGAAGGCAAAA
TGCCGCAAAAAAGGGAATAAGGGCGACACGGAAATGTTGAATACTCATACTCTTCCTTTTTCAATATTAT
TGAAGCATTTATCAGGGTTATTGTCTCATGAGCGGATACATATTTGAATGTATTTAGAAAAATAAACAAA
TAGGGGTTCCGCGCACATTTCCCCGAAAAGTGCCACCTGACGTCTAAGAAACCATTATTATCATGACATT
AACCTATAAAAATAGGCGTATCACGAGGCCCTTTCGTCTCGCGCGTTTCGGTGATGACGGTGAAAACCTC
TGACACATGCAGCTCCCGGAGACGGTCACAGCTTGTCTGTAAGCGGATGCCGGGAGCAGACAAGCCCGTC
AGGGCGCGTCAGCGGGTGTTGGCGGGTGTCGGGGCTGGCTTAACTATGCGGCATCAGAGCAGATTGTACT
GAGAGTGCACCATATGCGGTGTGAAATACCGCACAGATGCGTAAGGAGAAAATACCGCATCAGGCGCCAT
TCGCCATTCAGGCTGCGCAACTGTTGGGAAGGGCGATCGGTGCGGGCCTCTTCGCTATTACGCCAGCTGG
CGAAAGGGGGATGTGCTGCAAGGCGATTAAGTTGGGTAACGCCAGGGTTTTCCCAGTCACGACGTTGTAA
AACGACGGCGCAAGGAATGGTGCATGCAAGGAGATGGCGCCCAACAGTCCCCCGGCCACGGGGCCTGCCA
CCATACCCACGCCGAAACAAGCGCTCATGAGCCCGAAGTGGCGAGCCCGATCTTCCCCATCGGTGATGTC
GGCGATATAGGCGCCAGCAACCGCACCTGTGGCGCCGGTGATGCCGGCCACGATGCGTCCGGCGTAGAGG
CGATTAGTCCAATTTGTTAAAGACAGGATATCAGTGGTCCAGGCTCTAGTTTTGACTCAACAATATCACC
AGCTGAAGCCTATAGAGTACGAGCCATAGATAAAATAAAAGATTTTATTTAGTCTCCAGAAAAAGGGGGG
AA
Features (pLannotate 1.2.2; 23 found; start..end, strand, type, name):
    579..920     +  misc_feature   MESV Ψ: packaging signal of murine embryonic stem cell virus
    987..1403    +  CDS            gag (truncated): truncated Moloney murine leukemia virus (MMLV) gag gene lacking the start codon
   1419..3284    +  CDS            NSD3 (fragment): NSD3_HUMAN - Also known as WHSC1L1. Experimental evidence at protein level: Swiss-Prot protein existence level 1. Histone methyltransferase. Preferentially dimethylates 'Lys- 4' and 'Lys-27' of histone H3 forming H3K2me2 and H3K27me2. H3 'Lys-4' methylation represents a specific tag for epigenetic transcriptional activation, while 'Lys-27' is a mark for transcriptional repression. From Homo sapiens (Human).
   3363..3425    +  CDS            3xFLAG: three tandem FLAG® epitope tags, followed by an enterokinase cleavage site
   3442..3941    +  promoter       PGK promoter: mouse phosphoglycerate kinase 1 promoter
   3962..4561    +  CDS            PuroR: puromycin N-acetyltransferase; pac from Streptomyces alboniger; confers resistance to puromycin
   4727..5189    +  misc_feature   IRES: internal ribosome entry site (IRES) of the encephalomyocarditis virus (EMCV)
   5203..5922    +  CDS            EGFP: the original enhanced GFP (Yang et al., 1996) mammalian codon-optimized
   5939..5965    +  misc_feature   MCS (fragment): pBluescript multiple cloning site
   6024..6538    +  LTR            3' LTR: 3' long terminal repeat from murine embryonic stem cell virus
   6731..6747    -  protein_bind   lac operator: The lac repressor binds to the lac operator to inhibit transcription in E. coli. This inhibition can be relieved by adding lactose or isopropyl-β-D-thiogalactopyranoside (IPTG). lac repressor encoded by lacI
   6755..6785    -  promoter       lac promoter: promoter for the E. coli lac operon
   6800..6821    -  protein_bind   CAP binding site: CAP binding activates transcription in the presence of cAMP. E. coli catabolite activator protein
   6834..6926    -  CDS            lacI (fragment): lac repressor; lacI; The lac repressor binds to the lac operator to inhibit transcription in E. coli. This inhibition can be relieved by adding lactose or isopropyl-β-D-thiogalactopyranoside (IPTG).
   7109..7697    -  rep_origin     ori: high-copy-number ColE1/pMB1/pBR322/pUC origin of replication
   7868..8728    -  CDS            AmpR: β-lactamase; bla; confers resistance to ampicillin, carbenicillin, and related antibiotics
   8729..8833    -  promoter       AmpR promoter: bla
   8928..8963    +  CDS            rop (fragment): Rop protein, which maintains plasmids at low copy number; rop
   9065..9164    +  misc_feature   bom (fragment): basis of mobility region from pBR322
   9170..9319    -  CDS            lacZα (fragment): LacZα fragment of β-galactosidase; lacZ fragment
   9319..9520    -  CDS            TcR (fragment): tetracycline efflux protein; tet; confers resistance to tetracycline
   9521..9619    +  CDS            env (fragment): murine leukemia virus gPr80 envelope polyprotein precursor; env; proteolytically cleaved into gp70SU and p15TM subunits
   9661..515     +  LTR            5' LTR (across the origin): 5' long terminal repeat from murine embryonic stem cell virus
