[The description below was written by a language model from this plasmid's Addgene catalogue record and pLannotate feature annotations shown in this document.]
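Description:
MSCV-NSD3-short W284A is a gammaretroviral mammalian expression plasmid built on the MSCV-PIG backbone, carrying the short isoform of human NSD3 (also known as WHSC1L1) with a W284A point substitution and a C-terminal 3xFLAG epitope tag. It is propagated in E. coli through a high-copy ColE1/pUC-type origin with ampicillin selection from the β-lactamase gene. The bacterial portion also contains short remnants of lac, rop, bom, tetracycline-resistance and env sequences that appear to be non-functional backbone leftovers. The catalogue lists a total size of about 6.5 kb, whereas the assembled full sequence used for annotation is 9,662 nt. The annotated sequence is more consistent with the listed backbone and insert sizes combined.

The proviral cassette is flanked by murine embryonic stem cell virus 5' and 3' LTRs. The 5' LTR acts as the promoter for the genomic transcript, and the downstream Ψ packaging signal with a truncated, start-codon-less gag segment supports efficient encapsidation when the plasmid is introduced into a packaging cell line. The NSD3-short coding region follows, reading into the 3xFLAG tag. Downstream, a mouse PGK promoter drives a bicistronic unit of puromycin N-acetyltransferase, an EMCV IRES and EGFP, so transduced cells can be selected with puromycin and tracked or sorted by green fluorescence. The construct is suited to stable retroviral expression of the mutant protein, with detection or immunoprecipitation via FLAG. The associated publication concerns NSD3-short as an adaptor linking BRD4 to the CHD8 chromatin remodeler, but the record does not state the functional consequence of W284A.
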