Addgene plasmid #72551: MSCV-NSD3-short W284A
Purpose: expresses 3*FLAG tagged human NSD3-short with W284A mutation
Depositing lab: Christopher Vakoc. Depositing organization: Cold Spring Harbor Laboratory. Publication: NSD3-Short Is an Adaptor Protein that Couples BRD4 to the CHD8 Chromatin Remodeler. Shen C, Ipsaro JJ, Shi J, Milazzo JP, Wang E, Roe JS, Suzuki Y, Pappin DJ, Joshua-Tor L, Vakoc CR. Mol Cell. 2015 Nov 24. pii: S1097-2765(15)00824-2. doi: 10.1016/j.molcel.2015.10.033. PubMed 26626481.
Backbone
  Vector backbone: MSCV-PIG
  Backbone manufacturer: Addgene Plasmid #18751
  Backbone size w/o insert (bp): 6300
  Total vector size (bp): 6500
  Modifications to backbone: none
  Vector type: Mammalian Expression, Retroviral
  Selectable markers: Puromycin
Growth in bacteria
  Bacterial resistance: Ampicillin, 100 μg/mL
  Growth temperature: 37°C
  Growth strain: NEB Stable
  Copy number: High Copy
Gene/Insert
  Gene/Insert name: NSD3-short
  Species: H. sapiens (human)
  Insert size (bp): 1937
  Mutation: W284A
  GenBank ID: NM_017778.2
  Entrez Gene: NSD3 (a.k.a. KMT3F, KMT3G, WHISTLE, WHSC1L1, pp14328)
  Promoter: LTR
  Tag / fusion protein: 3*FLAG (C terminal on insert)
  Cloning method: Ligation Independent Cloning
  Sequencing primers: 5′ MSCV
Terms and licenses: Academic/Nonprofit Terms; Industry Terms: Not Available to Industry
How to cite: MSCV-NSD3-short W284A was a gift from Christopher Vakoc (Addgene plasmid # 72551 ; http://n2t.net/addgene:72551 ; RRID:Addgene_72551)
