>Addgene plasmid #72551 | MSCV-NSD3-short W284A | depositor partial sequence | sequence record 132985 | MSCV-NSD3-short W284A sequence 1171 bps
NNNNNNNACNNCGAGANNNATAGAACAGTATACTTTTATTTACATTGATAAACAGCCTGAAGAGGCTTTA
TCCCAAGNAAAAAAGAGTGTTGCCTCCAAAACCGAAGTTAAAAAAACCCGACGACCAAGATCTGTGCTGA
ATACTCAGCCAGAACAGACCAATGCAGGGGAGGTGGCCTCCTCACTCTCAAGTACTGAAATTCGGAGACA
TAGCCAGAGGCGGCACACAAGTGCGGAAGAGGAAGAGCCACCGCCTGTTAAAATAGCCTGGAAAACTGCG
GCAGCAAGGAAATCCTTACCAGCTTCCATTACGATGCACAAAGGGAGCCTGGATTTGCAGAAGTGTAACA
TGTCTCCAGTTGTGAAAATTGAACAAGTGTTTGCTCTTCAGAATGCTACAGGGGATGGGAAATTTATCGA
TCAATTTGTTTATTCAACAAAGGGAATTGGTAACAAAACAGAAATAAGTGTCAGGGGGCAAGACAGGCTT
ATAATTTCTACACCAAACCAGAGAAATGAAAAGCCAACGCAGAGTGTATCATCTCCTGAAGCAACATCTG
GTTCTACAGGCTCAGTAGAAAAGAAGCAACAGAGAAGATCAATTAGAACTCGTTCTGAATCAGAGAAATC
CACTGAGGTTGTGCCAAAGAAGAAGATCAAAAAGGAGCAGGTTGAAACAGTTCCTCAGGCTACAGTGAAG
ACTGGATTACAGAAAGGGTCGGCGGACCGGGGAGTGCAGGGCTCTGTCAGATTCAGTGACAGCTCCGTCT
CCGCAGCGATTGAGGAAACTGTGGACGGAGGCGATTACAAAGACCATGACGGTGATTATAAAGATCATGA
TATCGATTACAAGGATGACGATGACAAGTGATGAGAATTCTACCGGGTAGGGGAGGCGCTTTTCCCAAGG
CAGTCTGGAGCATGCGCTTTAGCAGCCCCGCTGGGCACTTGGCGCTACACAAGTGGCCTCTGGCCTCGCA
CACATTCCACATCCACCGGTAGGCGCCAACCGGCTCCGTTCTTTGGTGGCCCNTTCGCGCNNCNTTCTAC
TCCTCCCCTAGTCAGGAAGTTCCCCCNGCCCNNGAGCNCNNGTCGTGCAGGACGTNNNAATGGANNNNNN
ACGNNTCCTAGTCTCGTNNNNNGNNNNNCCNNNNACNNNGGAACCGGTAGG
