>Addgene plasmid #72551 | MSCV-NSD3-short W284A | depositor partial sequence | sequence record 132986 | MSCV-NSD3-short W284A sequence 1259 bps
NNNNNNNNCNNNANNNNANNNGGAAAAANGCAACAAGCATGACTCATCAAGATCTGAAGAGCGCAAGTCA
CACAAAATCCCCAAATTAGAACCAGAGGAACAAAATAGACCAAATGAGAGGGTTGACACTGTATCAGAAA
AACCAAGGGAAGAACCAGTACTAAAAGAGGAAGCCCCAGTTCAGCCAATACTATCTTCTGTTCCAACAAC
GGAAGTGTCCACTGGTGTTAAGTTTCAGGTTGGCGATCTTGTGTGGTCCAAGGTGGGAACCTATCCTTGG
GCGCCTTGTATGGTTTCAAGTGATCCCCAGCTTGAGGTTCATACTAAAATTAACACAAGAGGTGCCCGAG
AATATCATGTCCAGTTTTTTAGCAACCAGCCAGAGAGGGCGTGGGTTCATGAAAAACGGGTACGAGAGTA
TAAAGGTCATAAACAGTATGAAGAATTACTGGCTGAGGCAACCAAACAAGCCAGCAATCACTCTGAGAAA
CAAAAGATTCGGAAACCCCGACCTCAGAGAGAACGTGCTCAGTGGGATATTGGCATTGCCCATGCAGAGA
AAGCATTGAAAATGACTCGAGAAGAAAGAATAGAACAGTATACTTTTATTTACATTGATAAACAGCCTGA
AGAGGCTTTATCCCAAGCAAAAAAGAGTGTTGCCTCCAAAACCGAAGTTAAAAAAACCCGACGACCAAGA
TCTGTGCTGAATACTCAGCCAGAACAGACCAATGCAGGGGAGGTGGCCTCCTCACTCTCAAGTACTGAAA
TTCGGAGACATAGCCAGAGGCGGCACACAAGTGCGGAAGAGGAAGAGCCACCGCCTGTTAAAATAGCCTG
GAAAACTGCGGCAGCAAGGAAATCCTTACCAGCTTCCATTACGATGCACAAAGGGAGCCTGGATTTGCAG
AAGTGTAACATGTCTCCAGTTGTGAAAATTGAACAAGTGTTTGCTCTTCAGAATGCTACAGGGGATGGGA
AATTTATCGATCAATTTNTTATTCAACAAAGGGAATTGGTAANNAAANNGAAATAAGTGTCAGGGGGCAA
GACAGGCTNNNANTTTCTACCCNAACCNNNNAANTGAAANGCCACGNNANNNTNATCNNNNCNTGAANAN
NNNCTGGNNNNANGGNTNNNTNNAANNANNNNNNNNANNNNNNTTAANNNNNNNNNNNNNAANNNNCCNN
NNGGNNNNNNANNNAANNNNNAANGNNNNNNNNNNNNNNNNNNNNNNNNNNAANCGNNNNNANNGGNNN
