>Addgene plasmid #72551 | MSCV-NSD3-short W284A | depositor partial sequence | sequence record 132987 | MSCV-NSD3-short W284A sequence 1217 bps
NNNNNNNNNNNNNNGNNTTNGNNNANNNCAGTGACATTGCTGAAGATGGTGGCCAGACACCATATGAAGC
TACTTTGNAGCAAGGCTTTCAGTACCCAGCTACAACAGAAGATCTTCCTCCACTCACAAATGGGTATCCA
TCATCAATCAGTGTGTATGAAACTCAAACCAAATACCAGTCATATAATCAGTATCCTAATGGGTCAGCCA
ATGGCTTTGGTGCAGTTAGAAACTTTAGCCCCACTGACTATTATCATTCAGAAATTCCAAACACAAGACC
ACATGAAATTCTGGAAAAACCTTCCCCTCCACAGCCACCACCTCCTCCTTCGGTACCACAAACTGTGATT
CCAAAGAAGACTGGCTCACCTGAAATTAAACTAAAAATAACCAAAACTATCCAGAATGGCAGGGAATTGT
TTGAGTCTTCCCTTTGTGGAGACCTTTTAAATGAAGTACAGGCAAGTGAGCACACGAAATCAAAGCATGA
AAGCAGAAAAGAAAAGAGGAAAAAAAGCAACAAGCATGACTCATCAAGATCTGAAGAGCGCAAGTCACAC
AAAATCCCCAAATTAGAACCAGAGGAACAAAATAGACCAAATGAGAGGGTTGACACTGTATCAGAAAAAC
CAAGGGAAGAACCAGTACTAAAAGAGGAAGCCCCAGTTCAGCCAATACTATCTTCTGTTCCAACAACGGA
AGTGTCCACTGGTGTTAAGTTTCAGGTTGGCGATCTTGTGTGGTCCAAGGTGGGAACCTATCCTTGGGCG
CCTTGTATGGTTTCAAGTGATCCCCAGCTTGAGGTTCATACTAAAATTAACACAAGAGGTGCCCGAGAAT
ATCATGTCCAGTTTTTTAGCAACCAGCCAGAGAGGGCGTGGGTTCATGAAAAACGGGTACGAGAGTATAA
AGGTCATAAACAGTATGAAGAATTACTGGCTGAGGCAACCAAACAAGCCAGCAATCACTCTGAAAANNAA
ANNNTNCGGAAACCCCGACCTCNNAAAAANCGTGCTCAGTGGNNNTTGGCATTGCCATGCAAAANNGCAT
TGAAATGACTCNAAAAAAANNNNNNCANNNNCTTTTTNNNNTTGNNAANNCCTGAAAAGNTNNNCCNANN
AAAAAANTGTNNNNNCCAACNNANTTAAAANCCNGNNNNNANNNCNNNNNNNNNNNNCCAAANNNNNNNG
GGGNNAGGGNCCTNNNNNNAAANNNAN
