>Addgene plasmid #72551 | MSCV-NSD3-short W284A | depositor partial sequence | sequence record 132988 | MSCV-NSD3-short W284A sequence 1281 bps
NNNNNNNNNNCNCNTNNNNNNNCCTCNCTCCTTCTCTAGGCGCCGGAATTAGATCCACCATGGATTTCTC
TTTCTCTTTCATGCAAGGGATCATGGGAAACACAATTCAGCAACCACCTCAACTCATTGACTCCGCCAAC
ATCCGTCAGGAGGATGCCTTTGATAACAACAGTGACATTGCTGAAGATGGTGGCCAGACACCATATGAAG
CTACTTTGCAGCAAGGCTTTCAGTACCCAGCTACAACAGAAGATCTTCCTCCACTCACAAATGGGTATCC
ATCATCAATCAGTGTGTATGAAACTCAAACCAAATACCAGTCATATAATCAGTATCCTAATGGGTCAGCC
AATGGCTTTGGTGCAGTTAGAAACTTTAGCCCCACTGACTATTATCATTCAGAAATTCCAAACACAAGAC
CACATGAAATTCTGGAAAAACCTTCCCCTCCACAGCCACCACCTCCTCCTTCGGTACCACAAACTGTGAT
TCCAAAGAAGACTGGCTCACCTGAAATTAAACTAAAAATAACCAAAACTATCCAGAATGGCAGGGAATTG
TTTGAGTCTTCCCTTTGTGGAGACCTTTTAAATGAAGTACAGGCAAGTGAGCACACGAAATCAAAGCATG
AAAGCAGAAAAGAAAAGAGGAAAAAAAGCAACAAGCATGACTCATCAAGATCTGAAGAGCGCAAGTCACA
CAAAATCCCCAAATTAGAACCAGAGGAACAAAATAGACCAAATGAGAGGGTTGACACTGTATCAGAAAAA
CCAAGGGAAGAACCAGTACTAAAAGAGGAAGCCCCAGTTCAGCCAATACTATCTTCTGTTCCAACAACGG
AAGTGTCCACTGGTGTTAAGTTTCAGGTTGGCGATCTTGTGTGGTCCAAGGTGGGAACCTATCCTTGGGC
GCCTTGTATGGTTTCAAGTGATCCCCAGCTTGAGGTTCATACTAAAATTAACACAAGAGGTGCCCGAAAN
TATCATGTCCAGTTTTTTAGCAACCAGCCANNGAGGGNNNGGNTTCATGAAAAACGGGTACGAGAGNAAA
NGNTNNNAANCAGTATGANNANTTACTGGCTGAGNNNNCCAACAAGCCAGNNNCCNNNNNAGAANNAANN
NTNNNAANCCNNANTNNAAANNANNNNCNNANGGNNNTTNGCATTGCNNNGNAAAAANNNTTGNNNNNCC
NGAAAAANNNNAANNNNNNCCTTNNTNNNNNNAAANCNNNNNANNNNTTNNCNNNNNAAAAANNNNNNNN
NNNCNANNNNAAANCNNNNNN
