>Addgene plasmid #72551 | MSCV-NSD3-short W284A | addgene partial sequence | sequence record 135281 | pLXSN5 5'-CCCTTGAACCTCCTCGTTCGACC-3'
TTTATCCAGCCCTCACTCCTTCTCTAGGCGCCGGAATTAGATCCACCATGGATTTCTCTTTCTCTTTCAT
GCAAGGGATCATGGGAAACACAATTCAGCAACCACCTCAACTCATTGACTCCGCCAACATCCGTCAGGAG
GATGCCTTTGATAACAACAGTGACATTGCTGAAGATGGTGGCCAGACACCATATGAAGCTACTTTGCAGC
AAGGCTTTCAGTACCCAGCTACAACAGAAGATCTTCCTCCACTCACAAATGGGTATCCATCATCAATCAG
TGTGTATGAAACTCAAACCAAATACCAGTCATATAATCAGTATCCTAATGGGTCAGCCAATGGCTTTGGT
GCAGTTAGAAACTTTAGCCCCACTGACTATTATCATTCAGAAATTCCAAACACAAGACCACATGAAATTC
TGGAAAAACCTTCCCCTCCACAGCCACCACCTCCTCCTTCGGTACCACAAACTGTGATTCCAAAGAAGAC
TGGCTCACCTGAAATTAAACTAAAAATAACCAAAACTATCCAGAATGGCAGGGAATTGTTTGAGTCTTCC
CTTTGTGGAGACCTTTTAAATGAAGTACAGGCAAGTGAGCACACGAAATCAAAGCATGAAAGCAGAAAAG
AAAAGAGGAAAAAAAGCAACAAGCATGACTCATCAAGATCTGAAGAGCGCAAGTCACACAAAATCCCCAA
ATTAGAACCAGAGGAACAAAATAGACCAAATGAGAGGGTTGACACTGTATCAGAAAAACCAAGGGAAGAA
CCAGTACTAAAAGAGGAAGCCCCAGTTCAGCCAATACTATCTTCTGTTCCAACAACGGAAGTGTCCACTG
GTGTTAAGTTTCAGGTTGGCGATCTTGTGTGGTCCAAGGTGGGAACCTATCCTTGGGCGCCTTGTATGGT
TTCAAGTGATCCCCAGCTTGAGGTTCATACTAAAATTAACACAAGAGGTGCCCGAGAATATCATGTCCAG
TTTTTTAGCAACCAGCCAGAGAGGGCGTGGGTTCATGAAAAACGGGTACGAGAGTATAAAGGTCATAAAC
AGTATGAAGAATTACTGGCTGAGGCAACCAAACAAGCCAGCAATCACTCTGAGAAACAAAAGATTCGGAA
ACCCCGACCTCAGA
