>Addgene plasmid #72551 | MSCV-NSD3-short W284A | addgene partial sequence | sequence record 135282 | MSCV_C_rev2 5'-ggccagaggccacttgtgtagcgcc-3'
CCAGCGGGGCTGCTAAAGCGCATGCTCCAGACTGCCTTGGGAAAAGCGCCTCCCCTACCCGGTAGAATTC
TCATCACTTGTCATCGTCATCCTTGTAATCGATATCATGATCTTTATAATCACCGTCATGGTCTTTGTAA
TCGCCTCCGTCCACAGTTTCCTCAATCGCTGCGGAGACGGAGCTGTCACTGAATCTGACAGAGCCCTGCA
CTCCCCGGTCCGCCGACCCTTTCTGTAATCCAGTCTTCACTGTAGCCTGAGGAACTGTTTCAACCTGCTC
CTTTTTGATCTTCTTCTTTGGCACAACCTCAGTGGATTTCTCTGATTCAGAACGAGTTCTAATTGATCTT
CTCTGTTGCTTCTTTTCTACTGAGCCTGTAGAACCAGATGTTGCTTCAGGAGATGATACACTCTGCGTTG
GCTTTTCATTTCTCTGGTTTGGTGTAGAAATTATAAGCCTGTCTTGCCCCCTGACACTTATTTCTGTTTT
GTTACCAATTCCCTTTGTTGAATAAACAAATTGATCGATAAATTTCCCATCCCCTGTAGCATTCTGAAGA
GCAAACACTTGTTCAATTTTCACAACTGGAGACATGTTACACTTCTGCAAATCCAGGCTCCCTTTGTGCA
TCGTAATGGAAGCTGGTAAGGATTTCCTTGCTGCCGCAGTTTTCCAGGCTATTTTAACAGGCGGTGGCTC
TTCCTCTTCCGCACTTGTGTGCCGCCTCTGGCTATGTCTCCGAATTTCAGTACTTGAGAGTGAGGAGGCC
ACCTCCCCTGCATTGGTCTGTTCTGGCTGAGTATTCAGCACAGATCTTGGTCGTCGGGTTTTTTTAACTT
CGGTTTTGGAGGCAACACTCTTTTTTGCTTGGGATAAAGCCTCTTCAGGCTGTTTATCAATGTAAATAAA
AGTATACTGTTCTATTCTTTCTTCTCGAGTCATTTTCAATGCTTTCTCTGCATGGGCAATGCCAATATCC
CACTGAGCACGTTCTCTCTGAGGTCGGGGTTTCCGAATCTTTTGTTTCTCAGAGTGATTGCTGGCTTGTT
TGGTTGCCTCAGCCAGTAATTCTTCATACTGTTTATGACCTTTATACTCTCGTACCCGTTTT
